Addgene plasmid #110070: Halo-Tev-Flag-Ube2v2
Purpose: Express Halo-Tev-Flag-Ube2v2 (human) in mammalian cells
Depositing lab: Yimon Aye. Depositing organization: Cornell University. Publication: Ube2V2 Is a Rosetta Stone Bridging Redox and Ubiquitin Codes, Coordinating DNA Damage Responses. Zhao Y, Long MJC, Wang Y, Zhang S, Aye Y. ACS Cent Sci. 2018 Feb 28;4(2):246-259. doi: 10.1021/acscentsci.7b00556. Epub 2018 Jan 17. PubMed 29532025.
Backbone
  Vector backbone: pfn21a
  Backbone manufacturer: Promega
  Backbone size w/o insert (bp): 3760
  Total vector size (bp): 5161
  Vector type: Mammalian Expression
Growth in bacteria
  Bacterial resistance: Ampicillin, 100 μg/mL
  Growth temperature: 37°C
  Growth strain: DH5alpha
  Copy number: High Copy
Gene/Insert
  Gene/Insert name: Halo-Tev-Flag-Ube2v2 (alt name: Ubiquitin-conjugating enzyme E2 variant 2)
  Species: H. sapiens (human)
  Insert size (bp): 1401
  Entrez Gene: UBE2V2 (a.k.a. DDVIT1, DDVit-1, EDAF-1, EDPF-1, EDPF1, MMS2, UEV-2, UEV2)
  Promoter: T7
  Tag / fusion protein: Halo-TEV-Flag (N terminal on insert)
  Cloning method: Unknown
  Sequencing primers: 5′ GCAAAGCCACCATGGCAGAAATCGGTACTGGCTTTCCATTCGACCCCCATTATGTGGAAG; 3′ CCGAGCCCGAATTCGTTTAATTGCTGTAACACTGTCCTTCGGGCGGCTGAGGGAGTTTCA
Terms and licenses: Academic/Nonprofit Terms; Industry Terms: Not Available to Industry
How to cite: Halo-Tev-Flag-Ube2v2 was a gift from Yimon Aye (Addgene plasmid # 110070 ; http://n2t.net/addgene:110070 ; RRID:Addgene_110070)
