[The description below was written by a language model from this plasmid's Addgene catalogue record and pLannotate feature annotations shown in this document.]
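Description:
Halo-Tev-Flag-Ube2v2 is a mammalian expression plasmid built on Promega's pFN21A backbone, with a total size of about 5.2 kb. It is propagated in E. coli as a high-copy plasmid through a ColE1/pUC-type origin and is selected with ampicillin via the β-lactamase (AmpR) gene. A ColE1-derived cer region is also present; this is a recombination site that helps keep the plasmid in monomeric form.

The payload is an open reading frame of roughly 1.4 kb encoding human UBE2V2 (also called MMS2 or UEV2). UBE2V2 is a ubiquitin-conjugating enzyme variant that lacks ligase activity on its own. It pairs with UBE2N to assemble Lys63-linked polyubiquitin chains and is involved in error-free DNA repair. At its N terminus the protein carries HaloTag, a modified dehalogenase that bonds covalently to chloroalkane ligands. This is followed by a TEV protease cleavage site and a FLAG epitope, which the annotation detects only as a partial match to 3xFLAG.

The catalogue lists T7 as the promoter, but the feature table shows the CMV immediate-early enhancer and promoter plus a chimeric β-globin/immunoglobulin intron upstream, and these would drive expression in mammalian cells. The T7 promoter sits just before the coding sequence and could support in vitro or T7-polymerase-dependent transcription. A fragment of a T7 terminator and an SV40 polyadenylation signal lie downstream. Several short annotated fragments (SET1, large T antigen, tnpA) appear to be backbone remnants or incidental matches rather than functional elements.

The stated purpose is expression of the tagged human protein in mammalian cells. The tag arrangement allows covalent ligand capture or labelling through Halo, FLAG-based detection or pulldown, and release of the Flag-tagged UBE2V2 by TEV cleavage.
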