Features (pLannotate 1.2.2; 18 found; start..end, strand, type, name):
    140..517     +  enhancer       CMV enhancer: human cytomegalovirus immediate early enhancer
    519..718     +  promoter       CMV promoter: human cytomegalovirus (CMV) immediate early promoter
    857..989     +  intron         chimeric intron: chimera between introns from human β-globin and immunoglobulin heavy chain genes
   1033..1051    +  promoter       T7 promoter: promoter for bacteriophage T7 RNA polymerase
   1067..1957    +  CDS            HaloTag®: modified bacterial dehalogenase that forms covalent bonds with chloroalkane derivatives
   1970..1990    +  CDS            TEV site: tobacco etch virus (TEV) protease recognition and cleavage site
   2009..2031    +  CDS            3xFLAG (fragment): three tandem FLAG® epitope tags
   2030..2464    +  CDS            UBE2V2: UB2V2_HUMAN - Also known as MMS2, UEV2. Experimental evidence at protein level: Swiss-Prot protein existence level 1. Has no ubiquitin ligase activity on its own. The UBE2V2/UBE2N heterodimer catalyzes the synthesis of non-canonical poly-ubiquitin chains that are linked through 'Lys-63'. This type of poly- ubiquitination does not lead to protein degradation by the proteasome. Mediates transcriptional activation of target genes. Plays a role in the control of progress through the cell cycle and differentiation. Plays a role in the error-free DNA repair pathway and contributes to the survival of
   2470..2525    +  misc_feature   MCS: pUC18/19 multiple cloning site
   2532..2581    +  CDS            SET1 (fragment): solubility-enhancement tag derived from T7 phage gene 10B
   2589..2608    +  terminator     T7 terminator (fragment): transcription terminator for bacteriophage T7 RNA polymerase
   2630..2751    -  polyA_signal   SV40 poly(A) signal: SV40 polyadenylation signal
   2774..2842    -  CDS            large T antigen (fragment): large T antigen from SV40 (simian virus 40)
   2863..2955    -  CDS            tnpA (fragment): TN5P_ECOLX - Also known as tnp. Experimental evidence at protein level: Swiss-Prot protein existence level 1. Mediates transposition of transposon Tn5 by a 'cut and paste' mechanism. First, the monomeric transposase binds the 19 bp inverted DNA repeats flanking the transposon. Then, dimerization of the DNA- bound transposase creates a synaptic DNA complex. After nicking of the first DNA strand, excision of the transposon proceeds through a series of intermediates. The transposase then mediates the insertion of the transposon at a new site by strand transfer. The activity of the wild- type tran
   2998..3102    +  promoter       AmpR promoter: bla
   3103..3963    +  CDS            AmpR: β-lactamase; bla; confers resistance to ampicillin, carbenicillin, and related antibiotics
   4121..4709    -  rep_origin     ori: high-copy-number ColE1/pMB1/pBR322/pUC origin of replication
   4825..5108    +  misc_feature   cer region: ColE1-derived recombination site that helps to maintain plasmids as monomers
>Addgene plasmid #110070 | Halo-Tev-Flag-Ube2v2 | addgene full sequence | sequence record 212274 | Addgene NGS Result
TCAATATTGGCCATTAGCCATATTATTCATTGGTTATATAGCATAAATCAATATTGGCTATTGGCCATTG
CATACGTTGTATCTATATCATAATATGTACATTTATATTGGCTCATGTCCAATATGACCGCCATGTTGGC
ATTGATTATTGACTAGTTATTAATAGTAATCAATTACGGGGTCATTAGTTCATAGCCCATATATGGAGTT
CCGCGTTACATAACTTACGGTAAATGGCCCGCCTGGCTGACCGCCCAACGACCCCCGCCCATTGACGTCA
ATAATGACGTATGTTCCCATAGTAACGCCAATAGGGACTTTCCATTGACGTCAATGGGTGGAGTATTTAC
GGTAAACTGCCCACTTGGCAGTACATCAAGTGTATCATATGCCAAGTCCGCCCCCTATTGACGTCAATGA
CGGTAAATGGCCCGCCTGGCATTATGCCCAGTACATGACCTTACGGGACTTTCCTACTTGGCAGTACATC
TACGTATTAGTCATCGCTATTACCATGGTGATGCGGTTTTGGCAGTACACCAATGGGCGTGGATAGCGGT
TTGACTCACGGGGATTTCCAAGTCTCCACCCCATTGACGTCAATGGGAGTTTGTTTTGGCACCAAAATCA
ACGGGACTTTCCAAAATGTCGTAATAACCCCGCCCCGTTGACGCAAATGGGCGGTAGGCGTGTACGGTGG
GAGGTCTATATAAGCAGAGCTGGTTTAGTGAACCGTCAGATCACTAGAAGCTTTATTGCGGTAGTTTATC
ACAGTTAAATTGCTAACGCAGTCAGTGCTTCTGACACAACAGTCTCGAACTTAAGCTGCAGAAGTTGGTC
GTGAGGCACTGGGCAGGTAAGTATCAAGGTTACAAGACAGGTTTAAGGAGACCAATAGAAACTGGGCTTG
TCGAGACAGAGAAGACTCTTGCGTTTCTGATAGGCACCTATTGGTCTTACTGACATCCACTTTGCCTTTC
TCTCCACAGGTGTCCACTCCCAGTTCAATTACAGCTCTTAAGGCTAGAGTATTAATACGACTCACTATAG
GGCTAGCAAAGCCACCATGGCAGAAATCGGTACTGGCTTTCCATTCGACCCCCATTATGTGGAAGTCCTG
GGCGAGCGCATGCACTACGTCGATGTTGGTCCGCGCGATGGCACCCCTGTGCTGTTCCTGCACGGTAACC
CGACCTCCTCCTACGTGTGGCGCAACATCATCCCGCATGTTGCACCGACCCATCGCTGCATTGCTCCAGA
CCTGATCGGTATGGGCAAATCCGACAAACCAGACCTGGGTTATTTCTTCGACGACCACGTCCGCTTCATG
GATGCCTTCATCGAAGCCCTGGGTCTGGAAGAGGTCGTCCTGGTCATTCACGACTGGGGCTCCGCTCTGG
GTTTCCACTGGGCCAAGCGCAATCCAGAGCGCGTCAAAGGTATTGCATTTATGGAGTTCATCCGCCCTAT
CCCGACCTGGGACGAATGGCCAGAATTTGCCCGCGAGACCTTCCAGGCCTTCCGCACCACCGACGTCGGC
CGCAAGCTGATCATCGATCAGAACGTTTTTATCGAGGGTACGCTGCCGATGGGTGTCGTCCGCCCGCTGA
CTGAAGTCGAGATGGACCATTACCGCGAGCCGTTCCTGAATCCTGTTGACCGCGAGCCACTGTGGCGCTT
CCCAAACGAGCTGCCAATCGCCGGTGAGCCAGCGAACATCGTCGCGCTGGTCGAAGAATACATGGACTGG
CTGCACCAGTCCCCTGTCCCGAAGCTGCTGTTCTGGGGCACCCCAGGCGTTCTGATCCCACCGGCCGAAG
CCGCTCGCCTGGCCAAAAGCCTGCCTAACTGCAAGGCTGTGGACATCGGCCCGGGTCTGAATCTGCTGCA
AGAAGACAACCCGGACCTGATCGGCAGCGAGATCGCGCGCTGGCTGTCGACGCTCGAGATTTCCGGCGAG
CCAACCACTGAGGATCTGTACTTTCAGAGCGATAACGCGATCGCCGACTACAAGGATGACGACGATAAGA
TGGCGGTCTCCACAGGAGTTAAAGTTCCTCGTAATTTTCGCTTGTTGGAAGAACTTGAAGAAGGACAAAA
AGGAGTAGGCGACGGTACAGTTAGCTGGGGCCTTGAAGATGATGAAGATATGACACTTACAAGGTGGACA
GGCATGATTATTGGGCCACCAAGGACAAATTATGAAAACAGAATATATAGCCTGAAAGTAGAATGTGGAC
CTAAATACCCAGAAGCTCCTCCGTCAGTTAGATTTGTAACAAAAATTAATATGAACGGAATAAATAATTC
CAGTGGGATGGTGGATGCCCGGAGCATACCAGTGTTAGCAAAATGGCAAAATTCATATAGCATTAAAGTT
GTACTTCAAGAGCTAAGACGTCTAATGATGTCCAAAGAAAATATGAAGCTTCCACAGCCACCAGAAGGAC
AAACATACAACAATTAAACGAATTCGGGCTCGGTACCCGGGGATCCTCTAGAGTCGACCTGCAGGCATGC
AAGCTGATCCGGCTGCTAACAAAGCCCGAAAGGAAGCTGAGTTGGCTGCTGCCACCGCTGAGCAATAACT
AGCATAACCCCTTGGGGCGGCCGCTTCGAGCAGACATGATAAGATACATTGATGAGTTTGGACAAACCAC
AACTAGAATGCAGTGAAAAAAATGCTTTATTTGTGAAATTTGTGATGCTATTGCTTTATTTGTAACCATT
ATAAGCTGCAATAAACAAGTTAACAACAACAATTGCATTCATTTTATGTTTCAGGTTCAGGGGGAGATGT
GGGAGGTTTTTTTAAGCAAGTAAAACCTCTACAAATGTGGTAAAATCGAATTCTAATGGATCCTCTTTGC
GCTTGCGTTTTCCCTTGTCCAGATAGCCCAGTAGCTGACATTCATCCGGGGTCAGCACCGTTTCTGCGGA
CTGGCTTTCTACGTAATGGTTTCTTAGACGTCAGGTGGCACTTTTCGGGGAAATGTGCGCGGAACCCCTA
TTTGTTTATTTTTCTAAATACATTCAAATATGTATCCGCTCATGAGACAATAACCCTGATAAATGCTTCA
ATAATATTGAAAAAGGAAGAGTATGAGTATTCAACATTTCCGTGTCGCCCTTATTCCCTTTTTTGCGGCA
TTTTGCCTTCCTGTTTTTGCTCACCCAGAAACGCTGGTGAAAGTAAAAGATGCTGAAGATCAGTTGGGTG
CACGAGTGGGTTACATCGAACTGGATCTCAACAGCGGTAAGATCCTTGAGAGTTTTCGCCCCGAAGAACG
TTTTCCAATGATGAGCACTTTCAAAGTTCTGCTATGTGGCGCGGTATTATCCCGTATTGACGCCGGGCAA
GAGCAACTCGGTCGCCGCATACACTATTCTCAGAATGACTTGGTTGAGTACTCACCAGTCACAGAAAAGC
ATCTTACGGATGGCATGACAGTAAGAGAATTATGCAGTGCTGCCATAACCATGAGTGATAACACTGCGGC
CAACTTACTTCTGACAACTATCGGAGGACCGAAGGAGCTAACCGCTTTTTTGCACAACATGGGGGATCAT
GTAACTCGCCTTGATCGTTGGGAACCGGAGCTGAATGAAGCCATACCAAACGACGAGCGTGACACCACGA
TGCCTGTAGCAATGGCAACAACGTTGCGCAAACTATTAACTGGCGAACTACTTACTCTAGCTTCCCGGCA
ACAATTAATAGACTGGATGGAGGCGGATAAAGTTGCAGGACCACTTCTGCGCTCGGCCCTTCCGGCTGGC
TGGTTTATTGCTGATAAATCTGGAGCCGGTGAGCGTGGGTCTCGCGGTATCATTGCAGCACTGGGGCCAG
ATGGTAAGCCCTCCCGTATCGTAGTTATCTACACGACGGGGAGTCAGGCAACTATGGATGAACGAAATAG
ACAGATCGCTGAGATAGGTGCCTCACTGATTAAGCATTGGTAATTCGAAATGACCGACCAAGCGACGCCC
AACCGGTATCAGCTCACTCAAAGGCGGTAATACGGTTATCCACAGAATCAGGGGATAACGCAGGAAAGAA
CATGTGAGCAAAAGGCCAGCAAAAGGCCAGGAACCGTAAAAAGGCCGCGTTGCTGGCGTTTTTCCATAGG
CTCCGCCCCCCTGACGAGCATCACAAAAATCGACGCTCAAGTCAGAGGTGGCGAAACCCGACAGGACTAT
AAAGATACCAGGCGTTTCCCCCTGGAAGCTCCCTCGTGCGCTCTCCTGTTCCGACCCTGCCGCTTACCGG
ATACCTGTCCGCCTTTCTCCCTTCGGGAAGCGTGGCGCTTTCTCATAGCTCACGCTGTAGGTATCTCAGT
TCGGTGTAGGTCGTTCGCTCCAAGCTGGGCTGTGTGCACGAACCCCCCGTTCAGCCCGACCGCTGCGCCT
TATCCGGTAACTATCGTCTTGAGTCCAACCCGGTAAGACACGACTTATCGCCACTGGCAGCAGCCACTGG
TAACAGGATTAGCAGAGCGAGGTATGTAGGCGGTGCTACAGAGTTCTTGAAGTGGTGGCCTAACTACGGC
TACACTAGAAGGACAGTATTTGGTATCTGCGCTCTGCTGAAGCCAGTTACCTTCGGAAAAAGAGTTGGTA
GCTCTTGATCCGGCAAACAAACCACCGCTGGTAGCGGTGGTTTTTTTGTTTGCAAGCAGCAGATTACGCG
CAGAAAAAAAGGATTTCAAGAAGATCCTTTGATCTTTTCTACGGGGTCTGACGCTCAGTGGAACGAAAAC
TCACGTTAAGGGATTTTGGTCATGAGATTATCAAAAAGGATCTTCACCTAGATCCTTTTATAGTCCGGAA
ATACAGGAACGCACGCTGGATGGCCCTTCGCTGGGATGGTGAAACCATGAAAAATGGCAGCTTCAGTGGA
TTAAGTGGGGGTAATGTGGCCTGTACCCTCTGGTTGCATAGGTATTCATACGGTTAAAATTTATCAGGCG
CGATTGCGGCAGTTTTTCGGGTGGTTTGTTGCCATTTTTACCTGTCTGCTGCCGTGATCGCGCTGAACGC
GTTTTAGCGGTGCGTACAATTAAGGGATTATGGTAAATCCACTTACTGTCTGCCCTCGTAGCCATCGAGA
TAAACCGCAGTACTCCGGCCACGATGCGTCCGGCGTAGAGGATCGAGATCT
